>Addgene plasmid #183717 | tdTomato-β-actin3'UTR2 | addgene full sequence | sequence record 361428 | Addgene NGS Result
ATGTGCGCGGAACCCCTATTTGTTTATTTTTCTAAATACATTCAAATATGTATCCGCTCATGAGACAATA
ACCCTGATAAATGCTTCAATAATATTGAAAAAGGAAGAGTATGAGTATTCAACATTTCCGTGTCGCCCTT
ATTCCCTTTTTTGCGGCATTTTGCCTTCCTGTTTTTGCTCACCCAGAAACGCTGGTGAAAGTAAAAGATG
CTGAAGATCAGTTGGGTGCACGAGTGGGTTACATCGAACTGGATCTCAACAGCGGTAAGATCCTTGAGAG
TTTTCGCCCCGAAGAACGTTTTCCAATGATGAGCACTTTTAAAGTTCTGCTATGTGGCGCGGTATTATCC
CGTATTGACGCCGGGCAAGAGCAACTCGGTCGCCGCATACACTATTCTCAGAATGACTTGGTTGAGTACT
CACCAGTCACAGAAAAGCATCTTACGGATGGCATGACAGTAAGAGAATTATGCAGTGCTGCCATAACCAT
GAGTGATAACACTGCGGCCAACTTACTTCTGACAACGATCGGAGGACCGAAGGAGCTAACCGCTTTTTTG
CACAACATGGGGGATCATGTAACTCGCCTTGATCGTTGGGAACCGGAGCTGAATGAAGCCATACCAAACG
ACGAGCGTGACACCACGATGCCTGTAGCAATGGCAACAACGTTGCGCAAACTATTAACTGGCGAACTACT
TACTCTAGCTTCCCGGCAACAATTAATAGACTGGATGGAGGCGGATAAAGTTGCAGGACCACTTCTGCGC
TCGGCCCTTCCGGCTGGCTGGTTTATTGCTGATAAATCTGGAGCCGGTGAGCGTGGGTCTCGCGGTATCA
TTGCAGCACTGGGGCCAGATGGTAAGCCCTCCCGTATCGTAGTTATCTACACGACGGGGAGTCAGGCAAC
TATGGATGAACGAAATAGACAGATCGCTGAGATAGGTGCCTCACTGATTAAGCATTGGTAACTGTCAGAC
CAAGTTTACTCATATATACTTTAGATTGATTTAAAACTTCATTTTTAATTTAAAAGGATCTAGGTGAAGA
TCCTTTTTGATAATCTCATGACCAAAATCCCTTAACGTGAGTTTTCGTTCCACTGAGCGTCAGACCCCGT
AGAAAAGATCAAAGGATCTTCTTGAGATCCTTTTTTTCTGCGCGTAATCTGCTGCTTGCAAACAAAAAAA
CCACCGCTACCAGCGGTGGTTTGTTTGCCGGATCAAGAGCTACCAACTCTTTTTCCGAAGGTAACTGGCT
TCAGCAGAGCGCAGATACCAAATACTGTTCTTCTAGTGTAGCCGTAGTTAGGCCACCACTTCAAGAACTC
TGTAGCACCGCCTACATACCTCGCTCTGCTAATCCTGTTACCAGTGGCTGCTGCCAGTGGCGATAAGTCG
TGTCTTACCGGGTTGGACTCAAGACGATAGTTACCGGATAAGGCGCAGCGGTCGGGCTGAACGGGGGGTT
CGTGCACACAGCCCAGCTTGGAGCGAACGACCTACACCGAACTGAGATACCTACAGCGTGAGCTATGAGA
AAGCGCCACGCTTCCCGAAGGGAGAAAGGCGGACAGGTATCCGGTAAGCGGCAGGGTCGGAACAGGAGAG
CGCACGAGGGAGCTTCCAGGGGGAAACGCCTGGTATCTTTATAGTCCTGTCGGGTTTCGCCACCTCTGAC
TTGAGCGTCGATTTTTGTGATGCTCGTCAGGGGGGCGGAGCCTATGGAAAAACGCCAGCAACGCGGCCTT
TTTACGGTTCCTGGCCTTTTGCTGGCCTTTTGCTCACATGTTCTTTCCTGCGTTATCCCCTGATTCTGTG
GATAACCGTATTACCGCCTTTGAGTGAGCTGATACCGCTCGCCGCAGCCGAACGACCGAGCGCAGCGAGT
CAGTGAGCGAGGAAGCGGAAGAGCGCCCAATACGCAAACCGCCTCTCCCCGCGCGTTGGCCGATTCATTA
ATGCAGCTGGCACGACAGGTTTCCCGACTGGAAAGCGGGCAGTGAGCGCAACGCAATTAATGTGAGTTAG
CTCACTCATTAGGCACCCCAGGCTTTACACTTTATGCTTCCGGCTCGTATGTTGTGTGGAATTGTGAGCG
GATAACAATTTCACACAGGAAACAGCTATGACCATGATTACGCCAAGCGCGCAATTAACCCTCACTAAAG
GGAACAAAAGCTGGAGCTGCAAGCTTGGCCATTGCATACGTTGTATCCATATCATAATATGTACATTTAT
ATTGGCTCATGTCCAACATTACCGCCATGTTGACATTGATTATTGACTAGTTATTAATAGTAATCAATTA
CGGGGTCATTAGTTCATAGCCCATATATGGAGTTCCGCGTTACATAACTTACGGTAAATGGCCCGCCTGG
CTGACCGCCCAACGACCCCCGCCCATTGACGTCAATAATGACGTATGTTCCCATAGTAACGCCAATAGGG
ACTTTCCATTGACGTCAATGGGTGGAGTATTTACGGTAAACTGCCCACTTGGCAGTACATCAAGTGTATC
ATATGCCAAGTACGCCCCCTATTGACGTCAATGACGGTAAATGGCCCGCCTGGCATTATGCCCAGTACAT
GACCTTATGGGACTTTCCTACTTGGCAGTACATCTACGTATTAGTCATCGCTATTACCATGGTGATGCGG
TTTTGGCAGTACATCAATGGGCGTGGATAGCGGTTTGACTCACGGGGATTTCCAAGTCTCCACCCCATTG
ACGTCAATGGGAGTTTGTTTTGGCACCAAAATCAACGGGACTTTCCAAAATGTCGTAACAACTCCGCCCC
ATTGACGCAAATGGGCGGTAGGCGTGTACGGTGGGAGGTCTATATAAGCAGAGCTCGTTTAGTGAACCGG
GGTCTCTCTGGTTAGACCAGATCTGAGCCTGGGAGCTCTCTGGCTAACTAGGGAACCCACTGCTTAAGCC
TCAATAAAGCTTGCCTTGAGTGCTTCAAGTAGTGTGTGCCCGTCTGTTGTGTGACTCTGGTAACTAGAGA
TCCCTCAGACCCTTTTAGTCAGTGTGGAAAATCTCTAGCAGTGGCGCCCGAACAGGGACTTGAAAGCGAA
AGGGAAACCAGAGGAGCTCTCTCGACGCAGGACTCGGCTTGCTGAAGCGCGCACGGCAAGAGGCGAGGGG
CGGCGACTGGTGAGTACGCCAAAAATTTTGACTAGCGGAGGCTAGAAGGAGAGAGATGGGTGCGAGAGCG
TCAGTATTAAGCGGGGGAGAATTAGATCGCGATGGGAAAAAATTCGGTTAAGGCCAGGGGGAAAGAAAAA
ATATAAATTAAAACATATAGTATGGGCAAGCAGGGAGCTAGAACGATTCGCAGTTAATCCTGGCCTGTTA
GAAACATCAGAAGGCTGTAGACAAATACTGGGACAGCTACAACCATCCCTTCAGACAGGATCAGAAGAAC
TTAGATCATTATATAATACAGTAGCAACCCTCTATTGTGTGCATCAAAGGATAGAGATAAAAGACACCAA
GGAAGCTTTAGACAAGATAGAGGAAGAGCAAAACAAAAGTAAGACCACCGCACAGCAAGCGGCCGCTGAT
CTTCAGACCTGGAGGAGGAGATATGAGGGACAATTGGAGAAGTGAATTATATAAATATAAAGTAGTAAAA
ATTGAACCATTAGGAGTAGCACCCACCAAGGCAAAGAGAAGAGTGGTGCAGAGAGAAAAAAGAGCAGTGG
GAATAGGAGCTTTGTTCCTTGGGTTCTTGGGAGCAGCAGGAAGCACTATGGGCGCAGCGTCAATGACGCT
GACGGTACAGGCCAGACAATTATTGTCTGGTATAGTGCAGCAGCAGAACAATTTGCTGAGGGCTATTGAG
GCGCAACAGCATCTGTTGCAACTCACAGTCTGGGGCATCAAGCAGCTCCAGGCAAGAATCCTGGCTGTGG
AAAGATACCTAAAGGATCAACAGCTCCTGGGGATTTGGGGTTGCTCTGGAAAACTCATTTGCACCACTGC
TGTGCCTTGGAATGCTAGTTGGAGTAATAAATCTCTGGAACAGATTTGGAATCACACGACCTGGATGGAG
TGGGACAGAGAAATTAACAATTACACAAGCTTAATACACTCCTTAATTGAAGAATCGCAAAACCAGCAAG
AAAAGAATGAACAAGAATTATTGGAATTAGATAAATGGGCAAGTTTGTGGAATTGGTTTAACATAACAAA
TTGGCTGTGGTATATAAAATTATTCATAATGATAGTAGGAGGCTTGGTAGGTTTAAGAATAGTTTTTGCT
GTACTTTCTATAGTGAATAGAGTTAGGCAGGGATATTCACCATTATCGTTTCAGACCCACCTCCCAACCC
CGAGGGGACCCGACAGGCCCGAAGGAATAGAAGAAGAAGGTGGAGAGAGAGACAGAGACAGATCCATTCG
ATTAGTGAACGGATCTCGACGGTATCGGTTAACTTTTAAAAGAAAAGGGGGGATTGGGGGGTACAGTGCA
GGGGAAAGAATAGTAGACATAATAGCAACAGACATACAAACTAAAGAATTACAAAAACAAATTACAAAAA
TTCAAAATTTTATCGATCACGAGACTAGCCTCGAGAAGCTTGATTAACCCGTGTCGGCTCCAGATCTGGC
CTCCGCGCCGGGTTTTGGCGCCTCCCGCGGGCGCCCCCCTCCTCACGGCGAGCGCTGCCACGTCAGACGA
AGGGCGCAGCGAGCGTCCTGATCCTTCCGCCCGGACGCTCAGGACAGCGGCCCGCTGCTCATAAGACTCG
GCCTTAGAACCCCAGTATCAGCAGAAGGACATTTTAGGACGGGACTTGGGTGACTCTAGGGCACTGGTTT
TCTTTCCAGAGAGCGGAACAGGCGAGGAAAAGTAGTCCCTTCTCGGCGATTCTGCGGAGGGATCTCCGTG
GGGCGGTGAACGCCGATGATTATATAAGGACGCGCCGGGTGTGGCACAGCTAGTTCCGTCGCAGCCGGGA
TTTGGGTCGCGGTTCTTGTTTGTGGATCGCTGTGATCGTCACTTGGTGAGTAGCGGGCTGCTGGGCTGGC
CGGGGCTTTCGTGGCCGCCGGGCCGCTCGGTGGGACGGAAGCGTGTGGAGAGACCGCCAAGGGCTGTAGT
CTGGGTCCGCGAGCAAGGTTGCCCTGAACTGGGGGTTGGGGGGAGCGCAGCAAAATGGCGGCTGTTCCCG
AGTCTTGAATGGAAGACGCTTGTGAGGCGGGCTGTGAGGTCGTTGAAACAAGGTGGGGGGCATGGTGGGC
GGCAAGAACCCAAGGTCTTGAGGCCTTCGCTAATGCGGGAAAGCTCTTATTCGGGTGAGATGGGCTGGGG
CACCATCTGGGGACCCTGACGTGAAGTTTGTCACTGACTGGAGAACTCGGTTTGTCGTCTGTTGCGGGGG
CGGCAGTTATGGCGGTGCCGTTGGGCAGTGCACCCGTACCTTTGGGAGCGCGCGCCCTCGTCGTGTCGTG
ACGTCACCCGTTCTGTTGGCTTATAATGCAGGGTGGGGCCACCTGCCGGTAGGTGTGCGGTAGGCTTTTC
TCCGTCGCAGGACGCAGGGTTCGGGCCTAGGGTAGGCTCTCCTGAATCGACAGGCGCCGGACCTCTGGTG
AGGGGAGGGATAAGTGAGGCGTCAGTTTCTTTGGTCGGTTTTATGTACCTATCTTCTTAAGTAGCTGAAG
CTCCGGTTTTGAACTATGCGCTCGGGGTTGGCGAGTGTGTTTTGTGAAGTTTTTTAGGCACCTTTTGAAA
TGTAATCATTTGGGTCAATATGTAATTTTCAGTGTTAGACTAGTAAATTGTCCGCTAAATTCTGGCCGTT
TTTGGCTTTTTTGTTAGACGAAGCTTGGGCTGCAGGTCGAGATCCACCGGTCGCCACCATGGTGAGCAAG
GGCGAGGAGGTCATCAAAGAGTTCATGCGCTTCAAGGTGCGCATGGAGGGCTCCATGAACGGCCACGAGT
TCGAGATCGAGGGCGAGGGCGAGGGCCGCCCCTACGAGGGCACCCAGACCGCCAAGCTGAAGGTGACCAA
GGGCGGCCCCCTGCCCTTCGCCTGGGACATCCTGTCCCCCCAGTTCATGTACGGCTCCAAGGCGTACGTG
AAGCACCCCGCCGACATCCCCGATTACAAGAAGCTGTCCTTCCCCGAGGGCTTCAAGTGGGAGCGCGTGA
TGAACTTCGAGGACGGCGGTCTGGTGACCGTGACCCAGGACTCCTCCCTGCAGGACGGCACGCTGATCTA
CAAGGTGAAGATGCGCGGCACCAACTTCCCCCCCGACGGCCCCGTAATGCAGAAGAAGACCATGGGCTGG
GAGGCCTCCACCGAGCGCCTGTACCCCCGCGACGGCGTGCTGAAGGGCGAGATCCACCAGGCCCTGAAGC
TGAAGGACGGCGGCCACTACCTGGTGGAGTTCAAGACCATCTACATGGCCAAGAAGCCCGTGCAACTGCC
CGGCTACTACTACGTGGACACCAAGCTGGACATCACCTCCCACAACGAGGACTACACCATCGTGGAACAG
TACGAGCGCTCCGAGGGCCGCCACCACCTGTTCCTGGGGCATGGCACCGGCAGCACCGGCAGCGGCAGCT
CCGGCACCGCCTCCTCCGAGGACAACAACATGGCCGTCATCAAAGAGTTCATGCGCTTCAAGGTGCGCAT
GGAGGGCTCCATGAACGGCCACGAGTTCGAGATCGAGGGCGAGGGCGAGGGCCGCCCCTACGAGGGCACC
CAGACCGCCAAGCTGAAGGTGACCAAGGGCGGCCCCCTGCCCTTCGCCTGGGACATCCTGTCCCCCCAGT
TCATGTACGGCTCCAAGGCGTACGTGAAGCACCCCGCCGACATCCCCGATTACAAGAAGCTGTCCTTCCC
CGAGGGCTTCAAGTGGGAGCGCGTGATGAACTTCGAGGACGGCGGTCTGGTGACCGTGACCCAGGACTCC
TCCCTGCAGGACGGCACGCTGATCTACAAGGTGAAGATGCGCGGCACCAACTTCCCCCCCGACGGCCCCG
TAATGCAGAAGAAGACCATGGGCTGGGAGGCCTCCACCGAGCGCCTGTACCCCCGCGACGGCGTGCTGAA
GGGCGAGATCCACCAGGCCCTGAAGCTGAAGGACGGCGGCCACTACCTGGTGGAGTTCAAGACCATCTAC
ATGGCCAAGAAGCCCGTGCAACTGCCCGGCTACTACTACGTGGACACCAAGCTGGACATCACCTCCCACA
ACGAGGACTACACCATCGTGGAACAGTACGAGCGCTCCGAGGGCCGCCACCACCTGTTCCTGTACGGCAT
GGACGAGCTGTACAAGTAGCATTGCTTCTGTGTAAATTATGTACTGCAAAAATTTTTTTAAATCTTCCGC
CTTAATACTTCATTTTTGTTTTTAATTTCTGAATGGCCCAGGTCTGAGGCCTCCCTTTTTTTTGTCCCCC
CAACTTGATGTATGAAGGCTTTGGTCTCCCTGGGAGGGGGTTGAGGTGTTGAGGCAGCCAGGGCTGGCCT
GTACACTGACTTGAGACCAATAAAAGTGCACACCTTACCTTACACAGCGGCCGCGTCGACAATCAACCTC
TGGATTAAAAATTTGTGAAAGATTGACTGGTATTCTTAACTATGTTGCTCCTTTTACGCTATGTGGATAC
GCTGCTTTAATGCCTTTGTATCATGCTATTGCTTCCCGTATGGCTTTCATTTTCTCCTCCTTGTATAAAT
CCTGGTTGCTGTCTCTTTATGAGGAGTTGTGGCCCGTTGTCAGGCAACGTGGCGTGGTGTGCACTGTGTT
TGCTGACGCAACCCCCACTGGTTGGGGCATTGCCACCACCTGTCAGCTCCTTTCCGGGACTTTCGCTTTC
CCCCTCCCTATTGCCACGGCGGAACTCATCGCCGCCTGCCTTGCCCGCTGCTGGACAGGGGCTCGGCTGT
TGGGCACTGACAATTCCGTGGTGTTGTCGGGGAAGCTGACGTCCTTTCCATGGCTGCTCGCCTGTGTTGC
CACCTGGATTCTGCGCGGGACGTCCTTCTGCTACGTCCCTTCGGCCCTCAATCCAGCGGACCTTCCTTCC
CGCGGCCTGCTGCCGGCTCTGCGGCCTCTTCCGCGTCTTCGCCTTCGCCCTCAGACGAGTCGGATCTCCC
TTTGGGCCGCCTCCCCGCCTGGAATTCGAGCTCGGTACCTTTAAGACCAATGACTTACAAGGCAGCTGTA
GATCTTAGCCACTTTTTAAAAGAAAAGGGGGGACTGGAAGGGCTAATTCACTCCCAACGAAGACAAGATC
TGCTTTTTGCTTGTACTGGGTCTCTCTGGTTAGACCAGATCTGAGCCTGGGAGCTCTCTGGCTAACTAGG
GAACCCACTGCTTAAGCCTCAATAAAGCTTGCCTTGAGTGCTTCAAGTAGTGTGTGCCCGTCTGTTGTGT
GACTCTGGTAACTAGAGATCCCTCAGACCCTTTTAGTCAGTGTGGAAAATCTCTAGCAGTAGTAGTTCAT
GTCATCTTATTATTCAGTATTTATAACTTGCAAAGAAATGAATATCAGAGAGTGAGAGGAACTTGTTTAT
TGCAGCTTATAATGGTTACAAATAAAGCAATAGCATCACAAATTTCACAAATAAAGCATTTTTTTCACTG
CATTCTAGTTGTGGTTTGTCCAAACTCATCAATGTATCTTATCATGTCTGGCTCTAGCTATCCCGCCCCT
AACTCCGCCCATCCCGCCCCTAACTCCGCCCAGTTCCGCCCATTCTCCGCCCCATGGCTGACTAATTTTT
TTTATTTATGCAGAGGCCGAGGCCGCCTCGGCCTCTGAGCTATTCCAGAAGTAGTGAGGAGGCTTTTTTG
GAGGCCTAGGGACGTACCCAATTCGCCCTATAGTGAGTCGTATTACGCGCGCTCACTGGCCGTCGTTTTA
CAACGTCGTGACTGGGAAAACCCTGGCGTTACCCAACTTAATCGCCTTGCAGCACATCCCCCTTTCGCCA
GCTGGCGTAATAGCGAAGAGGCCCGCACCGATCGCCCTTCCCAACAGTTGCGCAGCCTGAATGGCGAATG
GG
[124 nt withheld, positions 9033-9156]
C
[91 nt withheld, positions 9158-9248]
A
[49 nt withheld, positions 9250-9298]
CCTTTGACGTTGGAGTCCACGTTCTTT
[37 nt withheld, positions 9326-9362]
ACCCTATCTCGGTCTATTCTTTTGATTTATAAGGGATTTTGCCGATTTCGGCCTATTGGTTAAAAAATGA
GCTGATTTAACAAAAATTTAACGCGAATTTTAACAAAATATTAACGCTTACAATTTAGGTGGCACTTTTC
GGGGAA
Features (pLannotate 1.2.2; 26 found; start..end, strand, type, name):
      6..110     +  promoter       AmpR promoter: bla
    111..971     +  CDS            AmpR: β-lactamase; bla; confers resistance to ampicillin, carbenicillin, and related antibiotics
   1142..1730    +  rep_origin     ori: high-copy-number ColE1/pMB1/pBR322/pUC origin of replication
   1913..2005    +  CDS            lacI (fragment): lac repressor; lacI; The lac repressor binds to the lac operator to inhibit transcription in E. coli. This inhibition can be relieved by adding lactose or isopropyl-β-D-thiogalactopyranoside (IPTG).
   2018..2039    +  protein_bind   CAP binding site: CAP binding activates transcription in the presence of cAMP. E. coli catabolite activator protein
   2054..2084    +  promoter       lac promoter: promoter for the E. coli lac operon
   2092..2108    +  protein_bind   lac operator: The lac repressor binds to the lac operator to inhibit transcription in E. coli. This inhibition can be relieved by adding lactose or isopropyl-β-D-thiogalactopyranoside (IPTG). lac repressor encoded by lacI
   2153..2171    +  promoter       T3 promoter: promoter for bacteriophage T3 RNA polymerase
   2272..2651    +  enhancer       CMV enhancer: human cytomegalovirus immediate early enhancer
   2652..2855    +  promoter       CMV promoter: human cytomegalovirus (CMV) immediate early promoter
   2870..3050    +  LTR            5' LTR (truncated): truncated 5' long terminal repeat (LTR) from HIV-1
   3097..3222    +  misc_feature   HIV-1 Ψ: packaging signal of human immunodeficiency virus type 1
   3206..3569    +  CDS            HIV-1 gag (fragment): gag protein from human immunodeficiency virus 1; gag
   3715..3948    +  misc_feature   RRE: The Rev response element (RRE) of HIV-1 allows for Rev-dependent mRNA export from the nucleus to the cytoplasm.
   4325..4425    +  CDS            Rev (fragment): human immunodeficiency virus 1 (HIV-1) Rev protein; rev; enhances nuclear export of unspliced and incompletely spliced viral mRNAs
   4444..4561    +  misc_feature   cPPT/CTS: central polypurine tract and central termination sequence of HIV-1
   4618..5829    +  promoter       UbC promoter: human ubiquitin C promoter
   5869..7299    +  CDS            tdTomato: tandem dimeric (pseudo-monomeric) derivative of DsRed (Shaner et al., 2004) mammalian codon-optimized
   7551..8138    +  misc_feature   WPRE: woodchuck hepatitis virus posttranscriptional regulatory element
   8155..8223    +  CDS            nef (fragment): NEF_HV1Z2 - Experimental evidence at protein level: Swiss-Prot protein existence level 1. Extracellular Nef protein targets CD4(+) T-lymphocytes for apoptosis by interacting with CXCR4 surface receptors. From Human immunodeficiency virus type 1 group M subtype D (isolate Z2/CDC-Z34) (HIV-1).
   8225..8458    +  LTR            3' LTR (ΔU3): self-inactivating 3' long terminal repeat (LTR) from HIV-1
   8530..8651    +  polyA_signal   SV40 poly(A) signal: SV40 polyadenylation signal
   8691..8826    +  rep_origin     SV40 ori: SV40 origin of replication
   8847..8865    -  promoter       T7 promoter: promoter for bacteriophage T7 RNA polymerase
   8873..9028    +  CDS            lacZα (fragment): LacZα fragment of β-galactosidase; lacZ fragment
   9033..9461    +  rep_origin     f1 ori (sequence partly withheld): f1 bacteriophage origin of replication; arrow indicates direction of (+) strand synthesis
