[The description below was written by a language model from this plasmid's Addgene catalogue record and pLannotate feature annotations shown in this document.]
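Description:
tdTomato-β-actin3'UTR2 is a lentiviral transfer plasmid built on the pHAGE backbone, about 9.5 kb in total. It is propagated in E. coli through a high-copy ColE1/pUC-type origin with ampicillin selection (AmpR under its bla promoter). An f1 origin and remnants of a lac/lacZα cloning region with flanking T3 and T7 promoters are also present. The viral portion has a self-inactivating HIV-1 design. A CMV enhancer/promoter replaces the U3 region upstream of a truncated 5' LTR to drive genomic RNA production in packaging cells. This is followed by the Ψ packaging signal with a gag fragment, the Rev response element for Rev-dependent nuclear export, and the cPPT/CTS. The 3' end carries a ΔU3 LTR, which inactivates LTR promoter activity after integration, followed by an SV40 poly(A) signal and SV40 origin. No mammalian drug-selection marker is annotated, so transduced cells would be identified by fluorescence.

The payload is a human ubiquitin C promoter driving mammalian codon-optimized tdTomato, a bright red tandem-dimer derivative of DsRed. According to the record, nucleotides 441–676 of the mouse Actb (β-actin) 3'UTR are inserted in the reporter's 3'UTR. This fragment is not itself annotated in the feature table, but the unannotated gap between the tdTomato coding sequence and the WPRE is consistent with its placement there. The WPRE downstream enhances transcript expression. The construct therefore produces a tdTomato mRNA carrying a defined piece of the β-actin 3'UTR. The associated study concerns contact-dependent intercellular transfer of mRNAs and lncRNAs between human and mouse cells in culture, so the plasmid was presumably used to test whether this UTR segment affects the reporter mRNA's behaviour in that context. The "2" in the name suggests it may be one of a series of UTR fragments, although the record does not say so.
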