Addgene plasmid #183717: tdTomato-β-actin3'UTR2
Purpose: tdTomato with fragment nucleotides 441-676 of beta-actin 3'UTR inserted in 3'UTR
Depositing lab: Jeffrey Gerst. Depositing organization: Weizmann Institute of Science. Publication: Global analysis of contact-dependent human-to-mouse intercellular mRNA and lncRNA transfer in cell culture. Dasgupta S, Dayagi DY, Haimovich G, Wyler E, Olender T, Singer RH, Landthaler M, Gerst JE. Elife. 2023 May 30;12:e83584. doi: 10.7554/eLife.83584. PubMed 37249209.
Backbone
  Vector backbone: pHAGE
  Backbone size w/o insert (bp): 7838
  Total vector size (bp): 9505
  Vector type: Lentiviral
Growth in bacteria
  Bacterial resistance: Ampicillin, 100 μg/mL
  Growth temperature: 37°C
  Growth strain: NEB Stable
  Copy number: Unknown
Gene/Insert
  Gene/Insert name: tdTomato with fragment (nucleotides 441-676) of mouse Actb 3'UTR
  Species: M. musculus (mouse)
  Insert size (bp): 1667
  Promoter: UbiC
  Cloning method: Ligation Independent Cloning
  Sequencing primers: 5′ -; 3′ -
Terms and licenses: Academic/Nonprofit Terms; Industry Terms: Not Available to Industry
Depositor comments: Please visit https://www.biorxiv.org/content/10.1101/2021.11.28.470233v2 for bioRxiv preprint.
How to cite: tdTomato-β-actin3'UTR2 was a gift from Jeffrey Gerst (Addgene plasmid # 183717 ; http://n2t.net/addgene:183717 ; RRID:Addgene_183717)
